>Addgene plasmid #227746 | pVG117 | addgene full sequence | sequence record 458019 | Addgene NGS Result
GGCCGGCCATTTAAATGTTTAAACGGCCACGCTGGCCGCTGCACGGTCCTGTTCCCTAGCATGTACGTGA
GCGTATTTCCTTTTAAACCACGACGCTTTGTCTTCATTCAACGTTTCCCATTGTTTTTTTCTACTATTGC
TTTGCTGTGGGAAAAACTTATCGAAAGATGACGACTTTTTCTTAATTCTCGTTTTAAGAGCTTGGTGAGC
GCTAGGAGTCACTGCCAGGTATCGTTTGAACACGGCATTAGTCAGGGAAGTCATAACACAGTCCTTTCCC
GCAATTTTCTTTTTCTATTACTCTTGGCCTCCTCTAGTACACTCTATATTTTTTTATGCCTCGGTAATGA
TTTTCATTTTTTTTTTTCCACCTAGCGGATGACTCTTTTTTTTTCTTAGCGATTGGCATTATCACATAAT
GAATTATACATTATATAAAGTAATGTGATTTCTTCGAAGAATATACTAAAAAATGAGCAGGCAAGATAAA
CGAAGGCAAAGAGGCTCTATATGTATATAAAGCTGCGGATGCCTTCTGATTTAATCTAGTTCTAGTTTAC
TTCAGGTTTACTTAAAGTTGAGATAATTGAAGCAAAGAGAAGCATCGAGCAAAGGATGGCGTTTGTTAAG
AGGGTTACGCAGGAGACGAATATACAGCTGGCGCTGGATCTTGACGGTGGGTCTGTTTCTGTACGGGAGA
GCATACTGGGCAAGGAATATGCTAGTGGTGATGGGCAGACCATCCATGTGCACACTGGAGTTGGGTTTTT
GGACCACATGTTGACTGCGCTGGCGAAGCATGGCGGGTGGTCTCTGATCCTGGAGTGTATAGGGGACTTG
CACATCGATGACCACCACACTGTTGAGGACTGTGGGATTGCGCTGGGCCAAGCGTTCAAGGAGGCGCTTG
GCTCCGTGCGTGGTATCAAGAGGTTCGGGCATGGGTTTGCACCACTGGACGAGGCGCTGAGCCGCGCTGT
GGTTGACTTCTCCAATAGGCCTTTCGCCGTGGTGGAGCTGGGCCTGAAGCGAGAACGCATAGGCCAGCTA
TCCACAGAGATGATCCCGCACTTCTTGGAGAGTTTCGCCACTGAGGCGCGTATCACCATGCATGTGGACT
GTCTGCGGGGCACCAACGACCACCACCGCTCCGAATCAGCTTTCAAGGCGCTCGCCATCGCCATCAGAGA
GGCAAGAACACCTACGGGTCGCGATGACGTTCCATCCACTAAGGGTGTCCTAGCATAGAACACAGCCCAC
AGCTACCACCATCAACAATATTTATATAGATAACGTACACATAGAAATCACACAAACAGAGTATTTATTC
TTAACTACATGAACTACCATCAGACCGTCTGGGCCACTATATAATGTGCTATTCATAAACGTGATCACTC
TACGTAGCAGGCGACCCCAGGTGAAAATTTTTCAGCGAGCTGCCAGATTGTCAGGTGAAAAACTGAAAAA
AACTTCTGGGCGATGAGCTTGTGGCGGGAAATTAAGTATATAAAGCAGTTAGTTTCTTCTGCTTCTTGTG
GTTCTGGGTATTCTTGTAATATTTGGAATAATAGAAAACCAAGACTACTGCCTTTCTTTTCATATTATAG
AGGAAGAAATACGCACGAACACGATATAGAGGTAAATTTTTTGCAAAAAGATACCAAACTATAAAAGAAA
TAGAAGACTAAACTACAAAAAATAAAGAAAGTAATACATATATCCAATATGACTGAGTTAGCAGAGCAAG
TTTCCATGCCTGAAGGGCAACAAAGACGTGGTGGTTACGTTCCACCTCACATCCGTAACGGTGGTGGCAG
AAGAGGCGATTCTGCTCCTCGTGGTGGTTTCAACAACGGTGGCGGCCGTGGTGGTTTCTTCAGAAACAAC
GGTGACCGTGGTGGATTCGGCTTTGGGTACCTCCGGATATGTTGGCGCGCCTTAATTTATTCGCCGGCGA
TAAGGCCGCAAATTAAAGCCTTCGAGCGTCCCAAAACCTTCTCAAGCAAGGTTTTCAGTATAATGTTACA
TGCGTACACGCGTCTGTACAGAAAAAAAAGAAAAATTTGAAATATAAATAACGTTCTTAATACTAACATA
ACTATAAAAAAATAAATAGGGACCTAGACTTCAGGTTGTCTAACTCCTTCCTTTTCGGTTAGAGCGGATG
TGGGGGGAGGGCGTGAATGTAAGCGTGACATAACTAATTACATGATCATTACTCGAGGTCGACTTAAATA
CCTGCTTCTACGGCAATTCTAACTAAATCTGCACTCGTTTTTAAGTTTAATTTTTCCATTACCAAACCTC
TGTGCATTTTGACAGTTTTTTCTGAAAGACCCAGTCTGGCAGCCACTTCTTTATTTCTTAGGCCTGATGC
AACCAGAGTTGTGACTTCTAATTGACGTGGTGAAAGAGTTTTTAACATCTCCGCAGCACGTTCTCTACGG
GCCATGCCCATGTTCGGTTGATCGTCATCCACTTCCAATTGGCTACCAAGGAAGTATAGTAATTCATCAT
CGTCATCATAGATTGGTGCCACCAAAACTGCATTACGAAAAGGAGTACCATCCTTTTTGTAATTCAAAAT
CTCAACCAACACGGGTTTATGCTCACGAACACCTTGACGGATCTTATCTGTTAGCCAGGGTTCAGTACCA
GATCCTGCCAAAAATCTACAATTACGACCAACACATTCTTCCTCAGAATACCCAGTTAGATCGGTAAAGG
CCTGGTTGATAGCAATCAAAGGATTATCAGCCAATCTGGGATCACTAACAACACTTGCTATGGGTGAGGC
CTCGATCAAATACAATACCCATTGGGCTGGAGGTTGGACTTCAACTCTAGTATCATCTGCTCCGAATTCA
CCTCCATATTCGTCGATACCAAGTGCATCAGTAAACATCTGTTCAAATTCGAAATCTGCCATGTCCAACG
CGCCATACGGAGCAGAATCATGTGGTGTAAATCCGGGGCCGGGAGAATCCCCATCACCTAACATGTCCAG
ATCAAAATCATCAAGAGCATCGGCATGTGCCATAGCTACATCCTCACCGTCTAAATGTAATTCGTCACCA
AGTGAAACGTCCGTTGGTGGGGCTACTTTTCTCTTTTTTTTCGGGCTAGCCATGATTTTAGCGGCCGCCA
CCGCGGTGTTTTATATTTGTTGTAAAAAGTAGATAATTACTTCCTTGATGATCTGTAAAAAAGAGAAAAA
GAAAGCATCTAAGAACTTGAAAAACTACGAATTAGAAAAGACCAAATATGTATTTCTTGCATTGACCAAT
TTATGCAAGTTTATATATATGTAAATGTAAGTTTCACGAGGTTCTACTAAACTAAACCACCCCCTTGGTT
AGAAGAAAAGAGTGTGTGAGAACAGGCTGTTGTTGTCACACGATTCGGACAATTCTGTTTGAAAGAGAGA
GAGTAACAGTACGATCGAACGAACTTTGCTCTGGAGATCACAGTGGGCATCATAGCATGTGGTACTAAAC
CCTTTCCCGCCATTCCAGAACCTTCGATTGCTTGTTACAAAACCTGTGAGCCGTCGCTAGGACCTTGTTG
TGTGACGAAATTGGAAGCTGCAATCAATAGGAAGACAGGAAGTCGAGCGTGTCTGGGTTTTTTCAGTTTT
GTTCTTTTTGCAAACAAATCACGAGCGACGGTAATTTCTTTCTCGATAAGAGGCCACGTGCTTTATGAGG
GTAACATCAATTCAAGAAGGAGGGAAACACTTCCTTTTTCTGGCCCTGATAATAGTATGAGGGTGAAGCC
AAAATAAAGGATTCGCGCCCAAATCGGCATCTTTAAATGCAGGTATGCGATAGTTCCTCACTCTTTCCTT
ACTCACGAGTAATTCTTGCAGCTGTTTCCCGGGAGCTGGAACTCCCACCTGCAACATGCGGGATCCTGAG
TAAATAAGCGGCCGCCACCGCGGTGGAGCTCAGATCTTGACACCGATTATTTAAAGCTGCAGCATACGAT
ATATATACATGTGTATATATGTATACCTATGAATGTCAGTAAGTATGTATACGAACAGTATGATACTGAA
GATGACAAGGTAATGCATCATTCTATACGTGTCATTCTGAACGAGGCGCGCTTTCCTTTTTTCTTTTTGC
TTTTTCTTTTTTTTTCTCTTGAACTCCAGAAAAAAAATATAAAAGAGATGGAGGAACGGGAAAAAGTTAG
TTGTGGTGATAGGTGGCAAGTGGTATTCCGTAAGAACAACAAGAAAAGCATTTCATATTATGGCTGAACT
GAGCGAACAAGTGCAAAATTTAAGCATCAACGACAACAACGAGAATGGTTATGTTCCTCCTCACTTAAGA
GGAAAACCAAGAAGTGCCAGAAATAACAGTAGCAACTACAATAACAACAACGGCGGCTACAACGGTGGCC
GTGGCGGTGGCAGCTTCTTTAGCAACAACCGTCGTGGTGGTTACGGCAACGGTGGTTTCTTCGGTGGAAA
CAACGGTGGCAGCGGCCGGCCATTTAAATGTTTAAACGGCCACGCTGGCCCCCTATAGTGAGTCGTATTA
CAATTCACTGGCCGTCGTTTTACAACGTCGTGACTGGGAAAACCCTGGCGTTACCCAACTTAATCGCCTT
GCAGCACATCCCCCTTTCGCCAGCTGGCGTAATAGCGAAGAGGCCCGCACCGATCGCCCTTCCCAACAGT
TGCGCAGCCTGAATGGCGAATGG
[124 nt withheld, positions 4714-4837]
C
[91 nt withheld, positions 4839-4929]
A
[49 nt withheld, positions 4931-4979]
CCTTTGACGTTGGAGTCCACGTTCTTT
[37 nt withheld, positions 5007-5043]
ACCCTATCTCGGTCTATTCTTTTGATTTATAAGGGATTTTGCCGATTTCGGCCTATTGGTTAAAAAATGA
GCTGATTTAACAAAAATTTAACGCGAATTTTAACAAAATATTAACGCTTACAATTTCCTGATGCGGTATT
TTCTCCTTACGCATCTGTGCGGTATTTCACACCGCATAGGGTAATAACTGATATAATTAAATTGAAGCTC
TAATTTGTGAGTTTAGTATTAGGATCTCTACCCTTGGCGAAAAGTCCTCTGCCAACAATGATGATATCTG
ATCCACCACTTACAACTTCGTCGAGGGTTCTGTACTGCTGACCCAATATGCGTATATATACCAATCTAAG
TCTGTGCTCCTTCCTTCGTTCTTCCTTCTGTTCGGAGATTACCGAATCAAAAAAATTTCAAGGAAACCGA
AATCAAAAAAAAGAATAAAAAAAAAATGATGAATTGAAAAGGTGGTATGGTGCACTCTCAGTACAATCTG
CTCTGATGCCGCATAGTTAAGCCAGCCCCGACACCCGCCAACACCCGCTGACGCGCCCTGACGGGCTTGT
CTGCTCCCGGCATCCGCTTACAGACAAGCTGTGACCGTCTCCGGGAGCTGCATGTGTCAGAGGTTTTCAC
CGTCATCACCGAAACGCGCGAGACGAAAGGGCCTCGTGATACGCCTATTTTTATAGGTTAATGTCATGAT
AATAATGGTTTCTTAGACGTCACGCGCCGAGGACGTCAGGTGGCACTTTTCGGGGAAATGTGCGCGGAAC
CCCTATTTGTTTATTTTTCTAAATACATTCAAATATGTATCCGCTCATGAGACAATAACCCTGATAAATG
CTTCAATAATATTGAAAAAGGAAGAGTATGAGTATTCAACATTTCCGTGTCGCCCTTATTCCCTTTTTTG
CGGCATTTTGCCTTCCTGTTTTTGCTCACCCAGAAACGCTGGTGAAAGTAAAAGATGCTGAAGATCAGTT
GGGTGCACGAGTGGGTTACATCGAACTGGATCTCAACAGCGGTAAGATCCTTGAGAGTTTTCGCCCCGAA
GAACGTTTTCCAATGATGAGCACTTTTAAAGTTCTGCTATGTGGCGCGGTATTATCCCGTATTGACGCCG
GGCAAGAGCAACTCGGTCGCCGCATACACTATTCTCAGAATGACTTGGTTGAGTACTCACCAGTCACAGA
AAAGCATCTTACGGATGGCATGACAGTAAGAGAATTATGCAGTGCTGCCATAACCATGAGTGATAACACT
GCGGCCAACTTACTTCTGACAACGATCGGAGGACCGAAGGAGCTAACCGCTTTTTTGCACAACATGGGGG
ATCATGTAACTCGCCTTGATCGTTGGGAACCGGAGCTGAATGAAGCCATACCAAACGACGAGCGTGACAC
CACGATGCCTGTAGCAATGGCAACAACGTTGCGCAAACTATTAACTGGCGAACTACTTACTCTAGCTTCC
CGGCAACAATTAATAGACTGGATGGAGGCGGATAAAGTTGCAGGACCACTTCTGCGCTCGGCCCTTCCGG
CTGGCTGGTTTATTGCTGATAAATCTGGAGCCGGTGAGCGTGGGTCTCGCGGTATCATTGCAGCACTGGG
GCCAGATGGTAAGCCCTCCCGTATCGTAGTTATCTACACGACGGGGAGTCAGGCAACTATGGATGAACGA
AATAGACAGATCGCTGAGATAGGTGCCTCACTGATTAAGCATTGGTAACTGTCAGACCAAGTTTACTCAT
ATATACTTTAGATTGATTTAAAACTTCATTTTTAATTTAAAAGGATCTAGGTGAAGATCCTTTTTGATAA
TCTCATGACCAAAATCCCTTAACGTGAGTTTTCGTTCCACTGAGCGTCAGACCCCGTAGAAAAGATCAAA
GGATCTTCTTGAGATCCTTTTTTTCTGCGCGTAATCTGCTGCTTGCAAACAAAAAAACCACCGCTACCAG
CGGTGGTTTGTTTGCCGGATCAAGAGCTACCAACTCTTTTTCCGAAGGTAACTGGCTTCAGCAGAGCGCA
GATACCAAATACTGTTCTTCTAGTGTAGCCGTAGTTAGGCCACCACTTCAAGAACTCTGTAGCACCGCCT
ACATACCTCGCTCTGCTAATCCTGTTACCAGTGGCTGCTGCCAGTGGCGATAAGTCGTGTCTTACCGGGT
TGGACTCAAGACGATAGTTACCGGATAAGGCGCAGCGGTCGGGCTGAACGGGGGGTTCGTGCACACAGCC
CAGCTTGGAGCGAACGACCTACACCGAACTGAGATACCTACAGCGTGAGCTATGAGAAAGCGCCACGCTT
CCCGAAGGGAGAAAGGCGGACAGGTATCCGGTAAGCGGCAGGGTCGGAACAGGAGAGCGCACGAGGGAGC
TTCCAGGGGGAAACGCCTGGTATCTTTATAGTCCTGTCGGGTTTCGCCACCTCTGACTTGAGCGTCGATT
TTTGTGATGCTCGTCAGGGGGGCGGAGCCTATGGAAAAACGCCAGCAACGCGGCCTTTTTACGGTTCCTG
GCCTTTTGCTGGCCTTTTGCTCACATGTTCTTTCCTGCGTTATCCCCTGATTCTGTGGATAACCGTATTA
CCGCCTTTGAGTGAGCTGATACCGCTCGCCGCAGCCGAACGACCGAGCGCAGCGAGTCAGTGAGCGAGGA
AGCGGAAGAGCGCCCAATACGCAAACCGCCTCTCCCCGCGCGTTGGCCGATTCATTAATGCAGCTGGCAC
GACAGGTTTCCCGACTGGAAAGCGGGCAGTGAGCGCAACGCAATTAATGTGAGTTAGCTCACTCATTAGG
CACCCCAGGCTTTACACTTTATGCTTCCGGCTCGTATGTTGTGTGGAATTGTGAGCGGATAACAATTTCA
CACAGGAAACAGCTATGACCATGATTACGCCAAGCTCGGAATTAACCCTCACTAAAGGGAACAAAAGCTG
Features (pLannotate 1.2.2; 26 found; start..end, strand, type, name):
     37..264     -  CDS            MRM1 (fragment): MRM1_YEAST - Also known as PET56 From Saccharomyces cerevisiae (strain ATCC 204508 / S288c) (Baker's yeast).
    314..501     +  promoter       HIS3 promoter: S. cerevisiae HIS3
    607..1242    +  CDS            HIS3: HIS7_YEAST - Experimental evidence at protein level: Swiss-Prot protein existence level 1. From Saccharomyces cerevisiae (strain ATCC 204508 / S288c) (Baker's yeast).
   1729..1917    +  CDS            DED1 (fragment): DED1_CANGA - Protein inferred from homology: Swiss-Prot protein existence level 3. ATP-binding RNA helicase involved in translation initiation. Remodels RNA in response to ADP and ATP concentrations by facilitating disruption, but also formation of RNA duplexes (By similarity). From Candida glabrata (strain ATCC 2001 / CBS 138 / JCM 3761 / NBRC 0622 / NRRL Y-65) (Yeast) (Torulopsis glabrata).
   1968..2215    -  terminator     CYC1 terminator: S. cerevisiae CYC1; transcription terminator for CYC1
   2237..2872    -  CDS            LVHTH_ERYLH (fragment): Experimental evidence at protein level: Swiss-Prot protein existence level 1. Has reversible, light-dependent DNA-binding activity. Upon illumination an internal FMN-protein adduct is formed which changes the protein conformation so that the previously sequestered DNA-binding domain is free to bind DNA. Binds to sequences within in its own promoter when illuminated but not when it has been incubated in the dark. From Erythrobacter litoralis (strain HTCC2594).
   2870..3103    -  CDS            VP16_HHV11 (fragment): Experimental evidence at protein level: Swiss-Prot protein existence level 1. May play a role in the aggregation of tegument proteins around nucleocapsids during virus morphogenesis. From Human herpesvirus 1 (strain 17) (HHV-1) (Human herpes simplex virus 1).
   3140..3158    -  misc_feature   MCS (fragment): pBluescript multiple cloning site
   3932..4264    +  CDS            YO201_YEAST (fragment): Protein uncertain: Swiss-Prot protein existence level 5. From Saccharomyces cerevisiae (strain ATCC 204508 / S288c) (Baker's yeast).
   4260..4457    +  CDS            DED1 (fragment): DED1_YEAST - Also known as SPP81. Experimental evidence at protein level: Swiss-Prot protein existence level 1. ATP-binding RNA helicase involved in translation initiation. Remodels RNA in response to ADP and ATP concentrations by facilitating disruption, but also formation of RNA duplexes. Has weak ATP-dependent affinity for dsRNA, but strong ATP-dependent affinity for ssRNA. Acts as a virus host factor involved in the replication of the MBV and the L-A viruses by promoting the negative-strand RNA synthesis. May be involved in recognition of the preinitiation complex and DNA binding of the RN
   4532..4550    -  promoter       T7 promoter: promoter for bacteriophage T7 RNA polymerase
   4553..4710    +  CDS            lacZα (fragment): LacZα fragment of β-galactosidase; lacZ fragment
   4714..5142    +  rep_origin     f1 ori (sequence partly withheld): f1 bacteriophage origin of replication; arrow indicates direction of (+) strand synthesis
   5170..5221    -  misc_feature   bom (fragment): basis of mobility region from pBR322
   5277..5369    -  CDS            URA3 (fragment): PYRF_YEAST - Experimental evidence at protein level: Swiss-Prot protein existence level 1. From Saccharomyces cerevisiae (strain ATCC 204508 / S288c) (Baker's yeast).
   5369..5501    -  promoter       URA3 promoter (fragment): S. cerevisiae URA3
   5509..5558    -  misc_feature   bom (fragment): basis of mobility region from pBR322
   5660..5695    -  CDS            rop (fragment): Rop protein, which maintains plasmids at low copy number; rop
   5806..5910    +  promoter       AmpR promoter: bla
   5911..6771    +  CDS            AmpR: β-lactamase; bla; confers resistance to ampicillin, carbenicillin, and related antibiotics
   6942..7530    +  rep_origin     ori: high-copy-number ColE1/pMB1/pBR322/pUC origin of replication
   7713..7805    +  CDS            lacI (fragment): lac repressor; lacI; The lac repressor binds to the lac operator to inhibit transcription in E. coli. This inhibition can be relieved by adding lactose or isopropyl-β-D-thiogalactopyranoside (IPTG).
   7818..7839    +  protein_bind   CAP binding site: CAP binding activates transcription in the presence of cAMP. E. coli catabolite activator protein
   7854..7884    +  promoter       lac promoter: promoter for the E. coli lac operon
   7892..7908    +  protein_bind   lac operator: The lac repressor binds to the lac operator to inhibit transcription in E. coli. This inhibition can be relieved by adding lactose or isopropyl-β-D-thiogalactopyranoside (IPTG). lac repressor encoded by lacI
   7953..7971    +  promoter       T3 promoter: promoter for bacteriophage T3 RNA polymerase
