[The description below was written by a language model from this plasmid's Addgene catalogue record and pLannotate feature annotations shown in this document.]
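Description:
pVG117 is a yeast integrating expression plasmid built on the EZL105 backbone that produces a mutant form of the light-inducible transcription factor EL222 in Saccharomyces cerevisiae. In E. coli it is maintained as a high-copy plasmid through a ColE1/pUC-type origin and selected with ampicillin (AmpR). The backbone also carries an f1 origin, lac promoter/operator and lacZα remnants, and flanking T3 and T7 promoters, along with small fragments of URA3, rop and bom left over from earlier vectors. No yeast replication origin or centromere is annotated. This fits the depositor's note that the plasmid is cut with PmeI, which cuts twice, for single-copy genomic integration. Yeast transformants are selected with a HIS3 marker, recorded as being of Candida glabrata origin. The annotated MRM1/PET56 and DED1 fragments, which neighbour HIS3 in the genome, suggest homology to the HIS3 locus, although the record does not name the integration site.

The payload lies on the reverse strand. It consists of a VP16 activation domain fragment fused upstream of the EL222 light-oxygen-voltage/helix-turn-helix protein from Erythrobacter litoralis, codon-optimized for budding yeast and followed by the CYC1 terminator. Expression is described as driven by the strong constitutive PGK1 promoter, which was not picked up in the automated feature table but would fit the unannotated region upstream of VP16. Upon blue-light illumination, EL222 forms a flavin-protein adduct that frees its DNA-binding domain, letting the VP16 fusion activate target promoters. This version is a double mutant carrying Val139Leu plus a second change that the record lists inconsistently, as Asp31Tyr in the purpose field and Asp18Tyr in the mutation field. It comes from work on light-directed evolution of protein function and is suited to optogenetic control of gene expression in yeast.
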