Addgene plasmid #227746: pVG117
Purpose: Expresses a version of light-inducible transcription factor EL222 (Asp31Tyr, Val139Leu) under a strong constitutive PGK1pr
Depositing lab: Sahand Jamal Rahi. Depositing organization: Swiss Federal Institute of Technology (EPFL). Publication: Light-directed evolution of dynamic, multi-state, and computational protein functionalities. Gligorovski V, Labagnara M, Scutteri L, Blackholm M, Moglich A, Mansouri N, Rahi SJ. Cell. 2026 Mar 6:S0092-8674(26)00167-4. doi: 10.1016/j.cell.2026.02.002. PubMed 41794024.
Backbone
  Vector backbone: EZL105
  Vector type: Yeast Expression
  Selectable markers: HIS3 ; Cg (budding yeast)
Growth in bacteria
  Bacterial resistance: Ampicillin, 100 μg/mL
  Growth temperature: 37°C
  Growth strain: XL10
  Growth instructions: Can also be grown in DH5alpha.
  Copy number: High Copy
Gene/Insert
  Gene/Insert name: EL222 codon-optimized for budding yeast
  Species: S. cerevisiae (budding yeast)
  Mutation: Asp18Tyr, Val139Leu double mutant
  Promoter: PGK1pr
  Cloning method: Restriction Enzyme; 5′ cloning site Unknown (unknown if destroyed)
Terms and licenses: Academic/Nonprofit Terms; Industry Terms: Not Available to Industry
Depositor comments: For a single-copy integration in budding yeast, the plasmid should be cut with PmeI (double-cutter). Please visit https://doi.org/10.1101/2024.02.28.582517 for bioRxiv preprint.
How to cite: pVG117 was a gift from Sahand Jamal Rahi (Addgene plasmid # 227746 ; http://n2t.net/addgene:227746 ; RRID:Addgene_227746)
